Addgene plasmid #105732: pET11a asyn Q79E (TAC-->TAT)
Purpose: Bacterial expression of mutant human alpha synuclein
Depositing lab: Hilal Lashuel. Depositing organization: Swiss Federal Institute of Technology (EPFL).
Backbone
  Vector backbone: pET11a
  Backbone manufacturer: Novagen
  Backbone size w/o insert (bp): 5677
  Vector type: Bacterial Expression
Growth in bacteria
  Bacterial resistance: Ampicillin, 100 μg/mL
  Growth temperature: 37°C
  Growth strain: DH5alpha
  Copy number: Unknown
Gene/Insert
  Gene/Insert name: alpha-synuclein Q79E (TAC-->TAT)
  Species: H. sapiens (human)
  Mutation: Q79E
  Entrez Gene: SNCA (a.k.a. NACP, PARK1, PARK4, PD1)
  Promoter: T7
  Cloning method: Unknown
  Sequencing primers: 5′ T7 (TAATACGACTCACTATAGG); 3′ T7 term (CCGCTGAGCAATAACTAGC)
Terms and licenses: Academic/Nonprofit Terms; Industry Terms: Not Available to Industry
How to cite: pET11a asyn Q79E (TAC-->TAT) was a gift from Hilal Lashuel (Addgene plasmid # 105732 ; http://n2t.net/addgene:105732 ; RRID:Addgene_105732)
