[The description below was written by a language model from this plasmid's Addgene catalogue record and pLannotate feature annotations shown in this document.]
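Description:
pET11a asyn Q79E (TAC-->TAT) is a bacterial expression plasmid built on the Novagen pET11a backbone, carrying human alpha-synuclein (SNCA) with a Q79E substitution. The sequenced record is about 6.1 kb. It replicates in E. coli through a pBR322-type ColE1 origin accompanied by the bom mobility region and the rop gene, which normally holds copy number down (the catalogue lists copy number as unknown). Selection is by ampicillin through the bla β-lactamase gene and its own promoter. Several fragments of the tetracycline resistance gene and the tet promoter are annotated, but these are disrupted remnants of the pBR322 ancestry and not a functional marker.

The SNCA coding sequence sits downstream of a T7 promoter fused to a lac operator and the strong T7 gene 10 ribosome binding site, and is followed by the T7 terminator. The plasmid also carries lacI under its own promoter, so the repressor keeps the cassette silent until IPTG or lactose is added. Transcription requires a host that supplies T7 RNA polymerase. The T7 tag and a gene 10B-derived fragment are annotated just after the SNCA open reading frame as separate features, which suggests they are vector sequence left downstream of the insert and not fused tags, although the record does not say so explicitly.

The "TAC-->TAT" in the name appears to denote a synonymous tyrosine codon change, but the record does not state its position or purpose. The stated use is bacterial production of mutant human alpha-synuclein, and the record gives no further detail on downstream applications.
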