Features (pLannotate 1.2.2; 20 found; start..end, strand, type, name):
     32..619     +  rep_origin     ori: high-copy-number ColE1/pMB1/pBR322/pUC origin of replication
    805..944     -  misc_feature   bom: basis of mobility region from pBR322
   1046..1237    -  CDS            rop: Rop protein, which maintains plasmids at low copy number; rop
   1254..1634    +  CDS            YPB1_ECOLX: Protein predicted: Swiss-Prot protein existence level 4. From Escherichia coli.
   1876..2500    -  CDS            TcR (fragment): tetracycline efflux protein; tet; confers resistance to tetracycline
   2515..2536    -  protein_bind   CAP binding site: CAP binding activates transcription in the presence of cAMP. E. coli catabolite activator protein
   2549..3631    -  CDS            lacI: lac repressor; lacI; The lac repressor binds to the lac operator to inhibit transcription in E. coli. This inhibition can be relieved by adding lactose or isopropyl-β-D-thiogalactopyranoside (IPTG).
   3632..3709    -  promoter       lacI promoter: lacI
   3717..3996    -  CDS            TcR (fragment): tetracycline efflux protein; tet; confers resistance to tetracycline
   4018..4036    +  promoter       T7 promoter: promoter for bacteriophage T7 RNA polymerase
   4037..4061    +  protein_bind   lac operator: The lac repressor binds to the lac operator to inhibit transcription in E. coli. This inhibition can be relieved by adding lactose or isopropyl-β-D-thiogalactopyranoside (IPTG). lac repressor encoded by lacI
   4076..4098    +  RBS            RBS: efficient ribosome binding site from bacteriophage T7 gene 10 (Olins and Rangwala, 1989)
   4106..4525    +  CDS            SNCA: SYUA_HUMAN - Also known as NACP, PARK1. Experimental evidence at protein level: Swiss-Prot protein existence level 1. Neuronal protein that plays several roles in synaptic activity such as regulation of synaptic vesicle trafficking and subsequent neurotransmitter release. Participates as a monomer in synaptic vesicle exocytosis by enhancing vesicle priming, fusion and dilation of exocytotic fusion pores (PubMed:28288128, PubMed:30404828). Mechanistically, acts by increasing local Ca(2+) release from microdomains which is essential for the enhancement of ATP-induced exocytosis (PubMed:30404828)
   4532..4564    +  CDS            T7 tag (gene 10 leader): leader peptide from bacteriophage T7 gene 10 promotes efficient translation in E. coli
   4599..4648    +  CDS            SET1 (fragment): solubility-enhancement tag derived from T7 phage gene 10B
   4656..4703    +  terminator     T7 terminator: transcription terminator for bacteriophage T7 RNA polymerase
   4726..4830    -  CDS            TcR (fragment): tetracycline efflux protein; tet; confers resistance to tetracycline
   4878..4906    -  promoter       tet promoter: E. coli promoter for tetracycline efflux protein gene
   5019..5123    +  promoter       AmpR promoter: bla
   5124..5984    +  CDS            AmpR: β-lactamase; bla; confers resistance to ampicillin, carbenicillin, and related antibiotics
>Addgene plasmid #105732 | pET11a asyn Q79E (TAC-->TAT) | addgene full sequence | sequence record 207256 | Addgene NGS Result
CAGACCCCGTAGAAAAGATCAAAGGATCTTCTTGAGATCCTTTTTTTCTGCGCGTAATCTGCTGCTTGCA
AACAAAAAAACCACCGCTACCAGCGGTGGTTTGTTTGCCGGATCAAGAGCTACCAACTCTTTTTCCGAAG
GTAACTGGCTTCAGCAGAGCGCAGATACCAAATACTGTCCTTCTAGTGTAGCCGTAGTTAGGCCACCACT
TCAAGAACCTGTAGCACCGCCTACATACCTCGCTCTGCTAATCCTGTTACCAGTGGCTGCTGCCAGTGGC
GATAAGTCGTGTCTTACCGGGTTGGACTCAAGACGATAGTTACCGGATAAGGCGCAGCGGTCGGGCTGAA
CGGGGGGTTCGTGCACACAGCCCAGCTTGGAGCGAACGACCTACACCGAACTGAGATACCTACAGCGTGA
GCTATGAGAAAGCGCCACGCTTCCCGAAGGGAGAAAGGCGGACAGGTATCCGGTAAGCGGCAGGGTCGGA
ACAGGAGAGCGCACGAGGGAGCTTCCAGGGGGAAACGCCTGGTATCTTTATAGTCCTGTCGGGTTTCGCC
ACCTCTGACTTGAGCGTCGATTTTTGTGATGCTCGTCAGGGGGGCGGAGCCTATGGAAAAACGCCAGCAA
CGCGGCCTTTTTACGGTTCCTGGCCTTTTGCTGGCCTTTTGCTCACATGTTCTTTCCTGCGTTATCCCCT
GATTCTGTGGATAACCGTATTACCGCCTTTGAGTGAGCTGATACCGCTCGCCGCAGCCGAACGACCGAGC
GCAGCGAGTCAGTGAGCGAGGAAGCGGAAGAGCGCCTGATGCGGTATTTTCTCCTTACGCATCTGTGCGG
TATTTCACACCGCAATGGTGCACTCTCAGTACAATCTGCTCTGATGCCGCATAGTTAAGCCAGTATACAC
TCCGCTATCGCTACGTGACTGGGTCATGGCTGCGCCCCGACACCCGCCAACACCCGCTGACGCGCCCTGA
CGGGCTTGTCTGCTCCCGGCATCCGCTTACAGACAAGCTGTGACCGTCTCCGGGAGCTGCATGTGTCAGA
GGTTTTCACCGTCATCACCGAAACGCGCGAGGCAGCTGCGGTAAAGCTCATCAGCGTGGTCGTGAAGCGA
TTCACAGATGTCTGCCTGTTCATCCGCGTCCAGCTCGTTGAGTTTCTCCAGAAGCGTTAATGTCTGGCTT
CTGATAAAGCGGGCCATGTTAAGGGCGGTTTTTTCCTGTTTGGTCACTGATGCCTCCGTGTAAGGGGGAT
TTCTGTTCATGGGGGTAATGATACCGATGAAACGAGAGAGGATGCTCACGATACGGGTTACTGATGATGA
ACATGCCCGGTTACTGGAACGTTGTGAGGGTAAACAACTGGCGGTATGGATGCGGCGGGACCAGAGAAAA
ATCACTCAGGGTCAATGCCAGCGCTTCGTTAATACAGATGTAGGTGTTCCACAGGGTAGCCAGCAGCATC
CTGCGATGCAGATCCGGAACATAATGGTGCAGGGCGCTGACTTCCGCGTTTCCAGACTTTACGAAACACG
GAAACCGAAGACCATTCATGTTGTTGCTCAGGTCGCAGACGTTTTGCAGCAGCAGTCGCTTCACGTTCGC
TCGCGTATCGGTGATTCATTCTGCTAACCAGTAAGGCAACCCCGCCAGCCTAGCCGGGTCCTCAACGACA
GGAGCACGATCATGCGCACCCGTGGCCAGGACCCAACGCTGCCCGAGATGCGCCGCGTGCGGCTGCTGGA
GATGGCGGACGCGATGGATATGTTCTGCCAAGGGTTGGTTTGCGCATTCACAGTTCTCCGCAAGAATTGA
TTGGCTCCAATTCTTGGAGTGGTGAATCCGTTAGCGAGGTGCCGCCGGCTTCCATTCAGGTCGAGGTGGC
CCGGCTCCATGCACCGCGACGCAACGCGGGGAGGCAGACAAGGTATAGGGCGGCGCCTACAATCCATGCC
AACCCGTTCCATGTGCTCGCCGAGGCGGCATAAATCGCCGTGACGATCAGCGGTCCAATGATCGAAGTTA
GGCTGGTAAGAGCCGCGAGCGATCCTTGAAGCTGTCCCTGATGGTCGTCATCTACCTGCCTGGACAGCAT
GGCCTGCAACGCGGGCATCCCGATGCCGCCGGAAGCGAGAAGAATCATAATGGGGAAGGCCATCCAGCCT
CGCGTCGCGAACGCCAGCAAGACGTAGCCCAGCGCGTCGGCCGCCATGCCGGCGATAATGGCCTGCTTCT
CGCCGAAACGTTTGGTGGCGGGACCAGTGACGAAGGCTTGAGCGAGGGCGTGCAAGATTCCGAATACCGC
AAGCGACAGGCCGATCATCGTCGCGCTCCAGCGAAAGCGGTCCTCGCCGAAAATGACCCAGAGCGCTGCC
GGCACCTGTCCTACGAGTTGCATGATAAAGAAGACAGTCATAAGTGCGGCGACGATAGTCATGCCCCGCG
CCCACCGGAAGGAGCTGACTGGGTTGAAGGCTCTCAAGGGCATCGGTCGAGATCCCGGTGCCTAATGAGT
GAGCTAACTTACATTAATTGCGTTGCGCTCACTGCCCGCTTTCCAGTCGGGAAACCTGTCGTGCCAGCTG
CATTAATGAATCGGCCAACGCGCGGGGAGAGGCGGTTTGCGTATTGGGCGCCAGGGTGGTTTTTCTTTTC
ACCAGTGAGACGGGCAACAGCTGATTGCCCTTCACCGCCTGGCCCTGAGAGAGTTGCAGCAAGCGGTCCA
CGCTGGTTTGCCCCAGCAGGCGAAAATCCTGTTTGATGGTGGTTAACGGCGGGATATAACATGAGCTGTC
TTCGGTATCGTCGTATCCCACTACCGAGATATCCGCACCAACGCGCAGCCCGGACTCGGTAATGGCGCGC
ATTGCGCCCAGCGCCATCTGATCGTTGGCAACCAGCATCGCAGTGGGAACGATGCCCTCATTCAGCATTT
GCATGGTTTGTTGAAAACCGGACATGGCACTCCAGTCGCCTTCCCGTTCCGCTATCGGCTGAATTTGATT
GCGAGTGAGATATTTATGCCAGCCAGCCAGACGCAGACGCGCCGAGACAGAACTTAATGGGCCCGCTAAC
AGCGCGATTTGCTGGTGACCCAATGCGACCAGATGCTCCACGCCCAGTCGCGTACCGTCTTCATGGGAGA
AAATAATACTGTTGATGGGTGTCTGGTCAGAGACATCAAGAAATAACGCCGGAACATTAGTGCAGGCAGC
TTCCACAGCAATGGCATCCTGGTCATCCAGCGGATAGTTAATGATCAGCCCACTGACGCGTTGCGCGAGA
AGATTGTGCACCGCCGCTTTACAGGCTTCGACGCCGCTTCGTTCTACCATCGACACCACCACGCTGGCAC
CCAGTTGATCGGCGCGAGATTTAATCGCCGCGACAATTTGCGACGGCGCGTGCAGGGCCAGACTGGAGGT
GGCAACGCCAATCAGCAACGACTGTTTGCCCGCCAGTTGTTGTGCCACGCGGTTGGGAATGTAATTCAGC
TCCGCCATCGCCGCTTCCACTTTTTCCCGCGTTTTCGCAGAAACGTGGCTGGCCTGGTTCACCACGCGGG
AAACGGTCTGATAAGAGACACCGGCATACTCTGCGACATCGTATAACGTTACTGGTTTCACATTCACCAC
CCTGAATTGACTCTCTTCCGGGCGCTATCATGCCATACCGCGAAAGGTTTTGCGCCATTCGATGGTGTCC
GGGATCTCGACGCTCTCCCTTATGCGACTCCTGCATTAGGAAGCAGCCCAGTAGTAGGTTGAGGCCGTTG
AGCACCGCCGCCGCAAGGAATGGTGCATGCAAGGAGATGGCGCCCAACAGTCCCCCGGCCACGGGGCCTG
CCACCATACCCACGCCGAAACAAGCGCTCATGAGCCCGAAGTGGCGAGCCCGATCTTCCCCATCGGTGAT
GTCGGCGATATAGGCGCCAGCAACCGCACCTGTGGCGCCGGTGATGCCGGCCACGATGCGTCCGGCGTAG
AGGATCGAGATCTCGATCCCGCGAAATTAATACGACTCACTATAGGGGAATTGTGAGCGGATAACAATTC
CCCTCTAGAAATAATTTTGTTTAACTTTAAGAAGGAGATATACATATGGATGTATTCATGAAAGGACTTT
CAAAGGCCAAGGAGGGAGTTGTGGCTGCTGCTGAGAAAACCAAACAGGGTGTGGCAGAAGCAGCAGGAAA
GACAAAAGAGGGTGTTCTCTATGTAGGCTCCAAAACCAAGGAGGGAGTGGTGCATGGTGTGGCAACAGTG
GCTGAGAAGACCAAAGAGCAAGTGACAAATGTTGGAGGAGCAGTGGTGACGGGTGTGACAGCAGTAGCCG
AGAAGACAGTGGAGGGAGCGGGGAGCATTGCAGCAGCCACTGGCTTTGTCAAAAAGGACCAGTTGGGCAA
GAATGAAGAAGGAGCCCCACAGGAAGGAATTCTGGAAGATATGCCTGTGGATCCTGACAATGAGGCTTAT
GAAATGCCTTCTGAGGAAGGGTATCAAGACTATGAACCTGAAGCCTAACATATGGCTAGCATGACTGGTG
GACAGCAAATGGGTCGCGGATCCCGGGTACCTCGAGTCGACCGATCCGGCTGCTAACAAAGCCCGAAAGG
AAGCTGAGTTGGCTGCTGCCACCGCTGAGCAATAACTAGCATAACCCCTTGGGGCCTCTAAACGGGTCTT
GAGGGGTTTTTTGCTGAAAGGAGGAACTATATCCGGATATCCCGCAAGAGGCCCGGCAGTACCGGCATAA
CCAAGCCTATGCCTACAGCATCCAGGGTGACGGTGCCGAGGATGACGATGAGCGCATTGTTAGATTTCAT
ACACGGTGCCTGACTGCGTTAGCAATTTAACTGTGATAAACTACCGCATTAAAGCTTATCGATGATAAGC
TGTCAAACATGAGAATTCTTGAAGACGAAAGGGCCTCGTGATACGCCTATTTTTATAGGTTAATGTCATG
ATAATAATGGTTTCTTAGACGTCAGGTGGCACTTTTCGGGGAAATGTGCGCGGAACCCCTATTTGTTTAT
TTTTCTAAATACATTCAAATATGTATCCGCTCATGAGACAATAACCCTGATAAATGCTTCAATAATATTG
AAAAAGGAAGAGTATGAGTATTCAACATTTCCGTGTCGCCCTTATTCCCTTTTTTGCGGCATTTTGCCTT
CCTGTTTTTGCTCACCCAGAAACGCTGGTGAAAGTAAAAGATGCTGAAGATCAGTTGGGTGCACGAGTGG
GTTACATCGAACTGGATCTCAACAGCGGTAAGATCCTTGAGAGTTTTCGCCCCGAAGAACGTTTTCCAAT
GATGAGCACTTTTAAAGTTCTGCTATGTGGCGCGGTATTATCCCGTGTTGACGCCGGGCAAGAGCAACTC
GGTCGCCGCATACACTATTCTCAGAATGACTTGGTTGAGTACTCACCAGTCACAGAAAAGCATCTTACGG
ATGGCATGACAGTAAGAGAATTATGCAGTGCTGCCATAACCATGAGTGATAACACTGCGGCCAACTTACT
TCTGACAACGATCGGAGGACCGAAGGAGCTAACCGCTTTTTTGCACAACATGGGGGATCATGTAACTCGC
CTTGATCGTTGGGAACCGGAGCTGAATGAAGCCATACCAAACGACGAGCGTGACACCACGATGCCTGCAG
CAATGGCAACAACGTTGCGCAAACTATTAACTGGCGAACTACTTACTCTAGCTTCCCGGCAACAATTAAT
AGACTGGATGGAGGCGGATAAAGTTGCAGGACCACTTCTGCGCTCGGCCCTTCCGGCTGGCTGGTTTATT
GCTGATAAATCTGGAGCCGGTGAGCGTGGGTCTCGCGGTATCATTGCAGCACTGGGGCCAGATGGTAAGC
CCTCCCGTATCGTAGTTATCTACACGACGGGGAGTCAGGCAACTATGGATGAACGAAATAGACAGATCGC
TGAGATAGGTGCCTCACTGATTAAGCATTGGTAACTGTCAGACCAAGTTTACTCATATATACTTTAGATT
GATTTAAAACTTCATTTTTAATTTAAAAGGATCTAGGTGAAGATCCTTTTTGATAATCTCATGACCAAAA
TCCCTTAACGTGAGTTTTCGTTCCACTGAGCGT
