>Addgene plasmid #105732 | pET11a asyn Q79E (TAC-->TAT) | depositor partial sequence | sequence record 200208 | sequencing results
GANTATTTTGTTTACTTTAAGAAGGAGATATACATATGGATGTATTCATGAAAGGACTTTCAAAGGCCAA
GGAGGGAGTTGTGGCTGCTGCTGAGAAAACCAAACAGGGTGTGGCAGAAGCAGCAGGAAAGACAAAAGAG
GGTGTTCTCTATGTAGGCTCCAAAACCAAGGAGGGAGTGGTGCATGGTGTGGCAACAGTGGCTGAGAAGA
CCAAAGAGCAAGTGACAAATGTTGGAGGAGCAGTGGTGACGGGTGTGACAGCAGTAGCCGAGAAGACAGT
GGAGGGAGCGGGGAGCATTGCAGCAGCCACTGGCTTTGTCAAAAAGGACCAGTTGGGCAAGAATGAAGAA
GGAGCCCCACAGGAAGGAATTCTGGAAGATATGCCTGTGGATCCTGACAATGAGGCTTATGAAATGCCTT
CTGAGGAAGGGTATCAAGACTATGAACCTGAAGCCTAACATATGGCTAGCATGACTGGTGGACAGCAAAT
GGGTCGCGGATCCCGGGTACCTCGAGTCGACCGATCCGGCTGCTAACAAAGCCCGAAAGGAAGCTGAGTT
GGCTGCTGCCACCGCTGAGCAATAACTAGCATAACCCCTTGGGGCCTCTAAACGGGTCTTGAGGGGTTTT
TTGCTGAAAGGAGGAACTATATCCGGATATCCCGCAAGAGGCCCGGCAGTACCGGCATAACCAAGCCTAT
GCCTACAGCATCCAGGGTGACGGTGCCGAGGATGACGATGAGCGCATTGTTAGATTTCATACACGGTGCC
TGACTGCGTTAGCAATTTAACTGTGATAAACTACCGCATTAAAGCTTATCGATGATAAGCTGTCAAACAT
GAGAATTCTTGAAGACGANAGGGCCTCGTGATACGCCTATTTTTATAGGTTAATGTCATGATAATAATGG
TTTCTTAGACGTCAGGTGGCACTTTTCGGGGAAATGTGCGCGGAACCCCTATTTGTTTATTTTTCTAAAT
ACATTCAAATATGTATCCGCTCATGANANAATAACCCTGATAAATGCTTCAATAATATTGAAAAAGGAAG
ANTATGAGTATTCAACATTTCCGNGTC
